Addgene plasmid #219897: pCfb13222
Purpose: The base plasmid of TUNEYALI for TF32
Depositing lab: Irina Borodina. Depositing organization: Danmarks Tekniske Universitet. Publication: High-throughput metabolic engineering of Yarrowia lipolytica through gene expression tuning. Jiang W, Wang S, Ahlheit D, Fumagalli T, Yang Z, Ramanathan S, Jiang X, Weber T, Dahlin J, Borodina I. Proc Natl Acad Sci U S A. 2025 Jun 10;122(23):e2426686122. doi: 10.1073/pnas.2426686122. Epub 2025 Jun 3. PubMed 40460129.
Backbone
  Vector backbone: Our own backbone
  Vector type: Yeast Expression
  Selectable markers: Hygromycin
Growth in bacteria
  Bacterial resistance: Ampicillin, 100 μg/mL
  Growth temperature: 37°C
  Growth strain: DH5alpha
  Copy number: High Copy
Gene/Insert
  Gene/Insert name: Contains gRNA targeting TF32 (YALI1_F33301g) and homologous arm matching TF32
  gRNA/shRNA sequence: GTGCAGTGTTTGGACTGCTG
  Species: Yarrowia lipolytica
  Cloning method: Gibson Cloning
Terms and licenses: Academic/Nonprofit Terms; Industry Terms: Not Available to Industry
Depositor comments: This plasmid contains gRNA targeting TF32 (YALI1_F33301g) and homologous arm matching TF32, which can be used for library construction by inserting promoters using a golden gate or directly knocking TF32 out.
How to cite: pCfb13222 was a gift from Irina Borodina (Addgene plasmid # 219897 ; http://n2t.net/addgene:219897 ; RRID:Addgene_219897)
