[The description below was written by a language model from this plasmid's Addgene catalogue record and pLannotate feature annotations shown in this document.]
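Description:
pCfb13222 is a yeast vector for Yarrowia lipolytica, built by Gibson assembly on the depositing laboratory's own backbone. It serves as the base plasmid of the TUNEYALI gene-expression tuning system for the transcription factor designated TF32 (locus YALI1_F33301g). In E. coli it is maintained at high copy through a ColE1/pUC-type origin and selected with ampicillin via the β-lactamase gene and its promoter. Selection in yeast uses hygromycin, and the annotation shows a hygromycin phosphotransferase coding region followed by a CYC1 terminator. The promoter driving this marker is not annotated, and no yeast replication element is identified in the feature table.

The functional payload is a Cas9 guide RNA directed against TF32, paired with a homology arm region matching the same locus. The feature table shows a tRNA immediately upstream of the Streptococcus pyogenes gRNA scaffold. This layout is consistent with a tRNA-linked guide expression design, in which the tRNA aids transcription and processing of the guide. No Cas9 gene is annotated, so the nuclease is presumably supplied separately. The homology arms themselves are not annotated. Two minimal FRT sites in opposite orientations are detected, although the record does not explain their role. The remaining hits are short fragments of rrnB terminators, 5S rRNA, KanR and lacZα, which appear to be backbone remnants.

According to the depositor, the plasmid can be used in two ways. Promoters can be inserted by Golden Gate cloning to build libraries that replace or tune the native TF32 promoter, or the plasmid can be used directly to knock out TF32. This supports high-throughput metabolic engineering of Y. lipolytica.
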