Features (pLannotate 1.2.2; 14 found; start..end, strand, type, name):
    367..437     +  ncRNA          tRNA: Accession: RF00005 - tRNA
    459..533     +  misc_RNA       gRNA scaffold: guide RNA scaffold for the Streptococcus pyogenes CRISPR/Cas9 system
    938..971     -  protein_bind   FRT (minimal): supports FLP-mediated excision but not integration (Turan and Bode, 2011) FLP recombinase from the Saccharomyces cerevisiae 2μ plasmid
   1015..1055    -  terminator     rrnB T1 terminator (fragment): transcription terminator T1 from the E. coli rrnB gene
   1057..1172    -  ncRNA          5S rRNA: Accession: RF00001 - 5S ribosomal RNA
   1203..1227    +  CDS            KanR (fragment): aminoglycoside phosphotransferase; aph(3')-Ia; confers resistance to kanamycin
   1257..1353    +  promoter       AmpR promoter (fragment): bla
   1356..2216    +  CDS            AmpR: β-lactamase; bla; confers resistance to ampicillin, carbenicillin, and related antibiotics
   2338..2926    +  rep_origin     ori: high-copy-number ColE1/pMB1/pBR322/pUC origin of replication
   3151..3168    +  terminator     rrnB T2 terminator (fragment): transcription terminator T2 from the E. coli rrnB gene
   3193..3212    -  CDS            lacZα (fragment): LacZα fragment of β-galactosidase; lacZ fragment
   3682..3715    +  protein_bind   FRT (minimal): supports FLP-mediated excision but not integration (Turan and Bode, 2011) FLP recombinase from the Saccharomyces cerevisiae 2μ plasmid
   4863..5884    +  CDS            HygR (fragment): aminoglycoside phosphotransferase from E. coli; aph(4)-Ia; confers resistance to hygromycin
   5886..6119    +  terminator     CYC1 terminator (fragment): S. cerevisiae CYC1; transcription terminator for CYC1
>Addgene plasmid #219897 | pCfb13222 | addgene full sequence | sequence record 435503 | Addgene NGS Result
TTCGTAGATAATGGAATACAAATGGATATCCAGAGTATACACATGGATAGTATACACTGACACGACAATT
CTGTATCTCTTTATGTTAACTACTGTGAGGCATTAAATAGAGCTTGATATATAAAATGTTACATTTCACA
GTCTGAACTTTTGCAGATTACCTAATTTGGTAAGATATTAATTATGAACTGAAAGTTGATGGCATCCCTA
AATTTGATGCAACGGAATGCGTGCGATAGTGAATCATTGCTAACAGATCAAGTAATCGTATCAATCGTTC
CACGTCTTATCCAGACTCGATTTCCGCCCTAACCTAAGGAAACTGCTGAGTAATTTCGAGGTTGGTTCCT
AACAAAAGCCAAGAAACGCGCCGATGGTTTAGTGGTAAAATCCATCGTTGCCATCGATGGGCCCCCGGTT
CGATTCCGGGTCGGCGCAGTGCAGTGTTTGGACTGCTGGTTTTAGAGCTAGAAATAGCAAGTTAAAATAA
GGCTAGTCCGTTATCAACTTGAAAAAGTGGCACCGAGTCGGTGGTGCTTTTTTTGTGTGGGTACGGTGAC
TGCTCATCAGTACGGGGCTTTGTTTCCTGTAACCTCCTGTAACCTGTGTTTATCCTCTTCATCGTGTTTG
ATGCACATAGGCTCCAACTAAGCTAACCCCACTCATGCTTGCATGACGCATTCAACAACGGCAACAAGGC
AGTGTAAAACACCGGAGATGACTGAAGAGCTCTTCAATGAACACAACTGACGGTTCTAGAAACTTCGACC
TACCCCATTCTCCCAAGTTGACTCCCAAGAACAACGGACTCAGTCTCTACTCAACCAACAACTCCAGCTC
GACTTCTGTCCATTCCACAAACCCACAGTCTCCTATGATAGCATCTGACGAGTACTTTATCGCGTGCATT
CGCGGCCGCATTTAAATCCCCACTTCAGAAGTTCCTATACTTTCTAGAGAATAGGAACTTCACTATAGAG
TCGAATAAGGGCGACACCCCATAATTAGCCCGGGCGAAAGGCCCAGTCTTTCGACTGAGCCTTTCGTTTT
ATTTGATGCCTGGCAGTTCCCTACTCTCGCATGGGGAGTCCCCACACTACCATCGGCGCTACGGCGTTTC
ACTTCTGAGTTCGGCATGGGGTCAGGTGGGACCACCGCGCTACTGCCGCCAGGCAAACAAGGGGTGTTAT
GAGCCATATTCAGGTATAAATGGGCTCGCGATAATGTTCAGAATTGGTTAATTGGTTGTAACACTGACCC
CTATTTGTTTATTTTTCTAAATACATTCAAATATGTATCCGCTCATGAGACAATAACCCTGATAAATGCT
TCAATAATATTGAAAAAGGAAGAATATGAGTATTCAACATTTCCGTGTCGCCCTTATTCCCTTTTTTGCG
GCATTTTGCCTTCCTGTTTTTGCTCACCCAGAAACGCTGGTGAAAGTAAAAGATGCTGAAGATCAGTTGG
GTGCACGAGTGGGTTACATCGAACTGGATCTCAACAGCGGTAAGATCCTTGAGAGTTTTCGCCCCGAAGA
ACGTTTTCCAATGATGAGCACTTTTAAAGTTCTGCTATGTGGCGCGGTATTATCCCGTATTGACGCCGGG
CAAGAGCAACTCGGTCGCCGCATACACTATTCTCAGAATGACTTGGTTGAGTACTCACCAGTCACAGAAA
AGCATCTTACGGATGGCATGACAGTAAGAGAATTATGCAGTGCTGCCATAACCATGAGTGATAACACTGC
GGCCAACTTACTTCTGACAACGATCGGAGGACCGAAGGAGCTAACCGCTTTTTTGCACAACATGGGGGAT
CATGTAACTCGCCTTGATCGTTGGGAACCGGAGCTGAATGAAGCCATACCAAACGACGAGCGTGACACCA
CGATGCCTGTAGCGATGGCAACAACGTTGCGCAAACTATTAACTGGCGAACTACTTACTCTAGCTTCCCG
GCAACAATTAATAGACTGGATGGAGGCGGATAAAGTTGCAGGACCACTTCTGCGCTCGGCCCTTCCGGCT
GGCTGGTTTATTGCTGATAAATCCGGAGCCGGTGAGCGTGGTTCTCGCGGTATCATCGCAGCGCTGGGGC
CAGATGGTAAGCCCTCCCGTATCGTAGTTATCTACACGACGGGGAGTCAGGCAACTATGGATGAACGAAA
TAGACAGATCGCTGAGATAGGTGCCTCACTGATTAAGCATTGGTAAGCAGAGCATTACGCTGACTTGACG
GGACGGCGCAAGCTCATGACCAAAATCCCTTAACGTGAGTTACGCGCGCGTCGTTCCACTGAGCGTCAGA
CCCCGTAGAAAAGATCAAAGGATCTTCTTGAGATCCTTTTTTTCTGCGCGTAATCTGCTGCTTGCAAACA
AAAAAACCACCGCTACCAGCGGTGGTTTGTTTGCCGGATCAAGAGCTACCAACTCTTTTTCCGAAGGTAA
CTGGCTTCAGCAGAGCGCAGATACCAAATACTGTTCTTCTAGTGTAGCCGTAGTTAGCCCACCACTTCAA
GAACTCTGTAGCACCGCCTACATACCTCGCTCTGCTAATCCTGTTACCAGTGGCTGCTGCCAGTGGCGAT
AAGTCGTGTCTTACCGGGTTGGACTCAAGACGATAGTTACCGGATAAGGCGCAGCGGTCGGGCTGAACGG
GGGGTTCGTGCACACAGCCCAGCTTGGAGCGAACGACCTACACCGAACTGAGATACCTACAGCGTGAGCT
ATGAGAAAGCGCCACGCTTCCCGAAGGGAGAAAGGCGGACAGGTATCCGGTAAGCGGCAGGGTCGGAACA
GGAGAGCGCACGAGGGAGCTTCCAGGGGGAAACGCCTGGTATCTTTATAGTCCTGTCGGGTTTCGCCACC
TCTGACTTGAGCGTCGATTTTTGTGATGCTCGTCAGGGGGGCGGAGCCTATGGAAAAACGCCAGCAACGC
GGCCTTTTTACGGTTCCTGGCCTTTTGCTGGCCTTTTGCTCACATGTTCTTTCCTGCGTTATCCCCTGAT
TCTGTGGATAACCGTATTACCGCCTTTGAGTGAGCTGATACCGCTCGCCGCAGCCGAACGACCGAGCGCA
GCGAGTCAGTGAGCGAGGAAGCGGAAGGCGAGAGTAGGGAACTGCCAGGCATCAAACTAAGCAGAAGGCC
CCTGACGGATGGCCTTTTTGCGTTTCTACAAACTCTTTCTGTGTTGTAAAACGACGGCCAGTCTTAAGCT
CGGGCCCCCTGGGCGGTTCTGATAACGAGTAATCGTTAATCCGCAAATAACGTAAAAACCCGCTTCGGCG
GGTTTTTTTATGGGGGGAGTTTAGGGAAAGAGCATTTGTCAGAATATTTAAGGGCGCCTGTCACTTTGCT
TGATATATGAGAATTATTTAACCTTATAAATGAGAAAAAAGCAACGCACTTTAAATAAGATACGTTGCTT
TTTCGATTGATGAACACCTATAATTAAACTATTCATCTATTATTTATGATTTTTTGTATATACAATATTT
CTAGTTTGTTAAAGAGAATTAAGAAAATAAATCTCGAAAATAATAAAGGGAAAATCAGTTTTTGATATCA
AAATTATACATGTCAACGATAATACAAAATATAATACAAACTATAAGATGTTATCAGTATTTATTATGCA
TTTAGAATAAATTTTGTGTCGCCCTTATTCGACTCACTATAGAAGTTCCTATTCTCTAGAAAGTATAGGA
ACTTCACTTCATTTTATTTAAATTTGCGGCCGCTATGTCTGATAAAAGGATGTAACATAGGCAAGCTGCT
CGTGAGTGTTGAGTACGAACCTTAGATCCAAATCACCCGCACCCACGGATATACTTGCTTGAATATACAG
TAGTAAGGAGTTTGGCGCCCGTTTTTTCGAGCCCCACACGTTTCGGTGAGTATGAGCGGCGGCAGATTCG
AGCGTTTCCGGTTTCCGCGGCTGGACGAGAGCCCATGATGGGGGCTCCCACCACCAGCAATCAGGGCCCT
GATTACACACCCACCTGTAATGTCATGCTGTTCATCGTGGTTAATGCTGCTGTGTGCTGTGTGTGTGTGT
TGTTTGGCGCTCATTGTTGCGTTATGCAGCGTACACCACAATATTGGAAGCTTATTAGCCTTTCTATTTT
TTCGTTTGCAAGGCTTAACAACATTGCTGTGGAGAGGGATGGGGATATGGAGGCCGCTGGAGGGAGTCGG
AGAGGCGTTTTGGAGCGGCTTGGCCTGGCGCCCAGCTCGCGAAACGCACCTAGGACCCTTTGGCACGCCG
AAATGTGCCACTTTTCAGTCTAGTAACGCCTTACCTACGTCATTCCATGCATGCATGTTTGCGCCTTTTT
TCCCTTGCCCTTGATCGCCACACAGTACAGTGCACTGTACAGTGGAGGTTTTGGGGGGGTCTTAGATGGG
AGCTAAAAGCGGCCTAGCGGTACACTAGTGGGATTGTATGGAGTGGCATGGAGCCTAGGTGGAGCCTGAC
AGGACGCACGACCGGCTAGCCCGTGACAGACGATGGGTGGCTCCTGTTGTCCACCGCGTACAAATGTTTG
GGCCAAAGTCTTGTCAGCCTTGCTTGCGAACCTAATTCCCAATTTTGTCACTTCGCACCCCCATTGATCG
AGCCCTAACCCCTGCCCATCAGGCAATCCAATTAAGCTCGCATTGTCTGCCTTGTTTAGTTTGGCTCCTG
CCCGTTTCGGCGTCCACTTGCACAAACACAAACAAGCATTATATATAAGGCTCGTCTCTCCCTCCCAACC
ACACTCACTTTTTTGCCCGTCTTCCCTTGCTAACACAAAAGTCAAGAACACAAACAACCACCCCAACCCC
CTTACACACAAGACATATCTACAGCAATGGGTAAAAAGCCTGAACTCACCGCGACGTCTGTCGAGAAGTT
TCTGATCGAAAAGTTCGACAGCGTCTCCGACCTGATGCAGCTCTCGGAGGGCGAAGAATCTCGTGCTTTC
AGCTTCGATGTAGGAGGGCGTGGATATGTCCTGCGGGTAAATAGCTGCGCCGATGGTTTCTACAAAGATC
GTTATGTTTATCGGCACTTTGCATCGGCCGCGCTCCCGATTCCGGAAGTGCTTGACATTGGGGAATTCAG
CGAGAGCCTGACCTATTGCATCTCCCGCCGTGCACAGGGTGTCACGTTGCAAGACCTGCCTGAAACCGAA
CTGCCCGCTGTTCTGCAGCCGGTCGCGGAGGCAATGGATGCCATTGCTGCGGCCGATCTTAGCCAGACGA
GCGGGTTCGGCCCATTCGGACCGCAAGGAATCGGTCAATACACTACATGGCGTGATTTCATATGCGCGAT
TGCTGATCCCCATGTGTATCACTGGCAAACTGTGATGGACGACACCGTCAGTGCGTCCGTCGCGCAGGCT
CTCGATGAGCTGATGCTTTGGGCCGAGGACTGCCCCGAAGTCCGGCACCTCGTGCACGCGGATTTCGGCT
CCAACAATGTCCTGACGGACAATGGCCGCATAACAGCGGTCATTGACTGGAGCGAGGCGATGTTCGGGGA
TTCCCAATACGAGGTCGCCAACATCTTCTTCTGGAGGCCGTGGTTGGCTTGTATGGAGCAGCAGACGCGC
TACTTCGAGCGGAGGCATCCGGAGCTTGCAGGATCGCCGCGGCTCCGGGCGTATATGCTCCGCATTGGTC
TTGACCAACTCTATCAGAGCTTGGTTGACGGCAATTTCGATGATGCAGCTTGGGCGCAGGGTCGATGCGA
CGCAATCGTCCGATCCGGAGCCGGGACTGTCGGGCGTACACAAATCGCCCGCAGAAGCGCGGCCGTCTGG
ACCGATGGCTGTGTAGAAGTACTCGCCGATAGTGGAAACCGACGCCCCAGCACTCGTCCGAGGGCAAAGG
AATAATCATGTAATTAGTTATGTCACGCTTACATTCACGCCCTCCCCCCACATCCGCTCTAACCGAAAAG
GAAGGAGTTAGACAACCTGAAGTCTAGGTCCCTATTTATTTTTTTATAGTTATGTTAGTATTAAGAACGT
TATTTATATTTCAAATTTTTCTTTTTTTTCTGTACAGACGCGTGTACGCATGTAACATTATACTGAAAAC
CTTGCTTGAGAAGGTTTTGGGACGCTCGAGCAGGCTTGGAGGCGACGTGGCAGTGGCTCGCGGGAGGATC
GGCGGGAAACTCCGGGATATCCGTCGAGAGTTTACACGTGAATGGGCAGCGCAATCCGTTGACGACGATA
CGACTGGCAAAGTAGCGACGATACCTGCCAGACAGGTGACATGTGCAGGCCGCACTAACAAGGAAACGGG
CGCTGGGGGGGGCGGGCTTCTAGACTTTGCCCTTGAACAGGAATCTAGTGGGGGCTTGTCTTTCCGCCAA
TGGGGGAGCGCCTGTTGAGCGACCGTGCATGCTGGAACGCCAAGTGTATGTACAGCTGGTGGTCTCGCAG
CGGTATGTGACGGGACTTACATCTCTCGTTTTTTCATGACCACGTTTTCACAGGCTCGGAGGTACGTTAA
AGTTTTGAAGGCTGCATCTGAACCGAGGTATGGGGGAGTTTGAACAGCAACAGTGTTGGGGCTGAGGGGG
CCAAGATCGGGGCAAGCAGAGGTCTTAGATCAATTGTGGGGATCCCAAAGGGCTCGTTATCACCTTTTTC
CACCCAATTCGGGTCCCAATTGATCCACTACTGGCTTGCCCAAGTTACCCCAGAAATGCCGCCCCGGATT
TCTCCAAAAACCTAATAAGCTTCATGGAACTTGGTGGAAGTGACTTTCTACAGAGTGGAGAGAACCGTGG
ACACGTGGCAATGGCGCTGACCGTGTCCCCGAGCCGAATCGACGTGAGGGGAGAACGGAGTATCTGCGGT
CATGTGACCTTCCAGAGCGGCGTCGCCAGTGTGCACGCGGTGACCCCCAGTTTGGGTCTCTGTCACACGC
ATACTACCTCGGCTCTCCACATGCTGAACTTTATCTTTCGTGGGGATCATACCGAAAGTTGCAACTACCA
GGTGTATATAAAGCCTGGTAGACTCCCCCCACTTTGGACCTCATCCAACCAAGACACACAAAAATGGACC
GACTTAACAACCTCGCCACCCAGCTCGAGCAGAACCCCGCCAA
